Addgene plasmid #190783: GB1-ΔN-CHMP4C(G154C)
Purpose: Codon-optimized bacterial expression plasmid. Expresses GB1-His6-TEV-CHMP4C(121-233, G154C)
Depositing lab: Lalit Deshmukh. Depositing organization: University of California, San Diego (UCSD). Publication: Reversible phase separation of ESCRT protein ALIX through tyrosine phosphorylation. Elias RD, Zhu Y, Su Q, Ghirlando R, Zhang J, Deshmukh L. Sci Adv. 2023 Jul 14;9(28):eadg3913. doi: 10.1126/sciadv.adg3913. Epub 2023 Jul 14. PubMed 37450591.
Backbone
  Vector backbone: pET-11a
  Backbone size w/o insert (bp): 5632
  Total vector size (bp): 6262
  Vector type: Bacterial Expression
Growth in bacteria
  Bacterial resistance: Ampicillin, 100 μg/mL
  Growth temperature: 37°C
  Growth strain: DH5alpha
  Copy number: Low Copy
Gene/Insert
  Gene/Insert name: GB1-His6-TEV-CHMP4C(121-233, G154C) (alt names: CHMP4C; Charged multivesicular body protein 4c)
  Species: H. sapiens (human)
  Insert size (bp): 630
  Mutation: G154C
  Entrez Gene: CHMP4C (a.k.a. SNF7-3, Shax3, VPS32C)
  Tag / fusion protein: GB1-His6-TEV (N terminal on insert)
Terms and licenses: Academic/Nonprofit Terms; Industry Terms: Not Available to Industry
How to cite: GB1-ΔN-CHMP4C(G154C) was a gift from Lalit Deshmukh (Addgene plasmid # 190783 ; http://n2t.net/addgene:190783 ; RRID:Addgene_190783)
