[The description below was written by a language model from this plasmid's Addgene catalogue record and pLannotate feature annotations shown in this document.]
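Description:
GB1-ΔN-CHMP4C(G154C) is a bacterial expression plasmid built on the pET-11a backbone, about 6.26 kb in total, for producing a truncated human ESCRT-III protein in E. coli. It replicates from a pBR322/ColE1-type origin. The backbone also keeps the rop gene and the bom mobility region, consistent with its listing as low copy. Selection is by ampicillin through the β-lactamase gene. The short tetracycline-resistance fragments and tet promoter in the annotation are non-functional remnants of the pBR322 lineage rather than a usable marker.

The expression cassette is the standard pET arrangement. A T7 promoter is followed by a lac operator and the T7 gene 10 ribosome binding site, and a T7 terminator sits downstream. A plasmid-borne lacI gene supplies the repressor, so transcription depends on T7 RNA polymerase from the host and is induced with IPTG.

The codon-optimized open reading frame of about 630 bp encodes the GB1 domain of streptococcal protein G, a small fusion partner commonly used to improve solubility and expression. This is followed by a His6 tag for metal-affinity purification and a TEV protease site for removing the tags. The payload is residues 121–233 of CHMP4C, which lacks the N-terminal portion and carries a G154C substitution. The annotation also detects a thrombin recognition site just after GB1 that the catalogue entry does not mention. A short match to a T7 gene 10-derived tag lies after the CHMP4C coding region and is probably backbone sequence rather than part of the product.

The record does not state why the cysteine was introduced. The construct comes from work on ALIX phase separation in the ESCRT pathway and serves to produce recombinant CHMP4C C-terminal fragment.
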