Features (pLannotate 1.2.2; 23 found; start..end, strand, type, name):
    694..833     -  misc_feature   bom: basis of mobility region from pBR322
    935..1126    -  CDS            rop: Rop protein, which maintains plasmids at low copy number; rop
   1143..1523    +  CDS            YPB1_ECOLX: Protein predicted: Swiss-Prot protein existence level 4. From Escherichia coli.
   1765..2389    -  CDS            TcR (fragment): tetracycline efflux protein; tet; confers resistance to tetracycline
   2404..2425    -  protein_bind   CAP binding site: CAP binding activates transcription in the presence of cAMP. E. coli catabolite activator protein
   2438..3520    -  CDS            lacI: lac repressor; lacI; The lac repressor binds to the lac operator to inhibit transcription in E. coli. This inhibition can be relieved by adding lactose or isopropyl-β-D-thiogalactopyranoside (IPTG).
   3521..3598    -  promoter       lacI promoter: lacI
   3606..3885    -  CDS            TcR (fragment): tetracycline efflux protein; tet; confers resistance to tetracycline
   3907..3925    +  promoter       T7 promoter: promoter for bacteriophage T7 RNA polymerase
   3926..3950    +  protein_bind   lac operator: The lac repressor binds to the lac operator to inhibit transcription in E. coli. This inhibition can be relieved by adding lactose or isopropyl-β-D-thiogalactopyranoside (IPTG). lac repressor encoded by lacI
   3965..3987    +  RBS            RBS: efficient ribosome binding site from bacteriophage T7 gene 10 (Olins and Rangwala, 1989)
   4001..4162    +  CDS            spg (fragment): SPG1_STRSG - Experimental evidence at protein level: Swiss-Prot protein existence level 1. Binds to the constant Fc region of IgG with high affinity. From Streptococcus sp. group G.
   4163..4180    +  CDS            thrombin site: thrombin recognition and cleavage site
   4232..4250    +  CDS            capTEV™ (fragment): composite tag for in vivo biotinylation, TEV protease cleavage, and 6xHis tagging
   4250..4266    +  CDS            TEV site (fragment): tobacco etch virus (TEV) protease recognition and cleavage site
   4274..4612    +  CDS            CHMP4C (fragment): CHM4C_HUMAN - Also known as SHAX3. Experimental evidence at protein level: Swiss-Prot protein existence level 1. Probable core component of the endosomal sorting required for transport complex III (ESCRT-III) which is involved in multivesicular bodies (MVBs) formation and sorting of endosomal cargo proteins into MVBs. MVBs contain intraluminal vesicles (ILVs) that are generated by invagination and scission from the limiting membrane of the endosome and mostly are delivered to lysosomes enabling degradation of membrane proteins, such as stimulated growth factor receptors, lysosomal enzymes and
   4623..4672    +  CDS            SET1 (fragment): solubility-enhancement tag derived from T7 phage gene 10B
   4680..4727    +  terminator     T7 terminator: transcription terminator for bacteriophage T7 RNA polymerase
   4750..4854    -  CDS            TcR (fragment): tetracycline efflux protein; tet; confers resistance to tetracycline
   4902..4930    -  promoter       tet promoter: E. coli promoter for tetracycline efflux protein gene
   5043..5147    +  promoter       AmpR promoter: bla
   5148..6008    +  CDS            AmpR: β-lactamase; bla; confers resistance to ampicillin, carbenicillin, and related antibiotics
   6179..508     +  rep_origin     ori (across the origin): high-copy-number ColE1/pMB1/pBR322/pUC origin of replication
>Addgene plasmid #190783 | GB1-ΔN-CHMP4C(G154C) | addgene full sequence | sequence record 373114 | Addgene NGS Result
TCAAGAGCTACCAACTCTTTTTCCGAAGGTAACTGGCTTCAGCAGAGCGCAGATACCAAATACTGTCCTT
CTAGTGTAGCCGTAGTTAGGCCACCACTTCAAGAACTCTGTAGCACCGCCTACATACCTCGCTCTGCTAA
TCCTGTTACCAGTGGCTGCTGCCAGTGGCGATAAGTCGTGTCTTACCGGGTTGGACTCAAGACGATAGTT
ACCGGATAAGGCGCAGCGGTCGGGCTGAACGGGGGGTTCGTGCACACAGCCCAGCTTGGAGCGAACGACC
TACACCGAACTGAGATACCTACAGCGTGAGCTATGAGAAAGCGCCACGCTTCCCGAAGGGAGAAAGGCGG
ACAGGTATCCGGTAAGCGGCAGGGTCGGAACAGGAGAGCGCACGAGGGAGCTTCCAGGGGGAAACGCCTG
GTATCTTTATAGTCCTGTCGGGTTTCGCCACCTCTGACTTGAGCGTCGATTTTTGTGATGCTCGTCAGGG
GGGCGGAGCCTATGGAAAAACGCCAGCAACGCGGCCTTTTTACGGTTCCTGGCCTTTTGCTGGCCTTTTG
CTCACATGTTCTTTCCTGCGTTATCCCCTGATTCTGTGGATAACCGTATTACCGCCTTTGAGTGAGCTGA
TACCGCTCGCCGCAGCCGAACGACCGAGCGCAGCGAGTCAGTGAGCGAGGAAGCGGAAGAGCGCCTGATG
CGGTATTTTCTCCTTACGCATCTGTGCGGTATTTCACACCGCAATGGTGCACTCTCAGTACAATCTGCTC
TGATGCCGCATAGTTAAGCCAGTATACACTCCGCTATCGCTACGTGACTGGGTCATGGCTGCGCCCCGAC
ACCCGCCAACACCCGCTGACGCGCCCTGACGGGCTTGTCTGCTCCCGGCATCCGCTTACAGACAAGCTGT
GACCGTCTCCGGGAGCTGCATGTGTCAGAGGTTTTCACCGTCATCACCGAAACGCGCGAGGCAGCTGCGG
TAAAGCTCATCAGCGTGGTCGTGAAGCGATTCACAGATGTCTGCCTGTTCATCCGCGTCCAGCTCGTTGA
GTTTCTCCAGAAGCGTTAATGTCTGGCTTCTGATAAAGCGGGCCATGTTAAGGGCGGTTTTTTCCTGTTT
GGTCACTGATGCCTCCGTGTAAGGGGGATTTCTGTTCATGGGGGTAATGATACCGATGAAACGAGAGAGG
ATGCTCACGATACGGGTTACTGATGATGAACATGCCCGGTTACTGGAACGTTGTGAGGGTAAACAACTGG
CGGTATGGATGCGGCGGGACCAGAGAAAAATCACTCAGGGTCAATGCCAGCGCTTCGTTAATACAGATGT
AGGTGTTCCACAGGGTAGCCAGCAGCATCCTGCGATGCAGATCCGGAACATAATGGTGCAGGGCGCTGAC
TTCCGCGTTTCCAGACTTTACGAAACACGGAAACCGAAGACCATTCATGTTGTTGCTCAGGTCGCAGACG
TTTTGCAGCAGCAGTCGCTTCACGTTCGCTCGCGTATCGGTGATTCATTCTGCTAACCAGTAAGGCAACC
CCGCCAGCCTAGCCGGGTCCTCAACGACAGGAGCACGATCATGCGCACCCGTGGCCAGGACCCAACGCTG
CCCGAGATGCGCCGCGTGCGGCTGCTGGAGATGGCGGACGCGATGGATATGTTCTGCCAAGGGTTGGTTT
GCGCATTCACAGTTCTCCGCAAGAATTGATTGGCTCCAATTCTTGGAGTGGTGAATCCGTTAGCGAGGTG
CCGCCGGCTTCCATTCAGGTCGAGGTGGCCCGGCTCCATGCACCGCGACGCAACGCGGGGAGGCAGACAA
GGTATAGGGCGGCGCCTACAATCCATGCCAACCCGTTCCATGTGCTCGCCGAGGCGGCATAAATCGCCGT
GACGATCAGCGGTCCAATGATCGAAGTTAGGCTGGTAAGAGCCGCGAGCGATCCTTGAAGCTGTCCCTGA
TGGTCGTCATCTACCTGCCTGGACAGCATGGCCTGCAACGCGGGCATCCCGATGCCGCCGGAAGCGAGAA
GAATCATAATGGGGAAGGCCATCCAGCCTCGCGTCGCGAACGCCAGCAAGACGTAGCCCAGCGCGTCGGC
CGCCATGCCGGCGATAATGGCCTGCTTCTCGCCGAAACGTTTGGTGGCGGGACCAGTGACGAAGGCTTGA
GCGAGGGCGTGCAAGATTCCGAATACCGCAAGCGACAGGCCGATCATCGTCGCGCTCCAGCGAAAGCGGT
CCTCGCCGAAAATGACCCAGAGCGCTGCCGGCACCTGTCCTACGAGTTGCATGATAAAGAAGACAGTCAT
AAGTGCGGCGACGATAGTCATGCCCCGCGCCCACCGGAAGGAGCTGACTGGGTTGAAGGCTCTCAAGGGC
ATCGGTCGAGATCCCGGTGCCTAATGAGTGAGCTAACTTACATTAATTGCGTTGCGCTCACTGCCCGCTT
TCCAGTCGGGAAACCTGTCGTGCCAGCTGCATTAATGAATCGGCCAACGCGCGGGGAGAGGCGGTTTGCG
TATTGGGCGCCAGGGTGGTTTTTCTTTTCACCAGTGAGACGGGCAACAGCTGATTGCCCTTCACCGCCTG
GCCCTGAGAGAGTTGCAGCAAGCGGTCCACGCTGGTTTGCCCCAGCAGGCGAAAATCCTGTTTGATGGTG
GTTAACGGCGGGATATAACATGAGCTGTCTTCGGTATCGTCGTATCCCACTACCGAGATATCCGCACCAA
CGCGCAGCCCGGACTCGGTAATGGCGCGCATTGCGCCCAGCGCCATCTGATCGTTGGCAACCAGCATCGC
AGTGGGAACGATGCCCTCATTCAGCATTTGCATGGTTTGTTGAAAACCGGACATGGCACTCCAGTCGCCT
TCCCGTTCCGCTATCGGCTGAATTTGATTGCGAGTGAGATATTTATGCCAGCCAGCCAGACGCAGACGCG
CCGAGACAGAACTTAATGGGCCCGCTAACAGCGCGATTTGCTGGTGACCCAATGCGACCAGATGCTCCAC
GCCCAGTCGCGTACCGTCTTCATGGGAGAAAATAATACTGTTGATGGGTGTCTGGTCAGAGACATCAAGA
AATAACGCCGGAACATTAGTGCAGGCAGCTTCCACAGCAATGGCATCCTGGTCATCCAGCGGATAGTTAA
TGATCAGCCCACTGACGCGTTGCGCGAGAAGATTGTGCACCGCCGCTTTACAGGCTTCGACGCCGCTTCG
TTCTACCATCGACACCACCACGCTGGCACCCAGTTGATCGGCGCGAGATTTAATCGCCGCGACAATTTGC
GACGGCGCGTGCAGGGCCAGACTGGAGGTGGCAACGCCAATCAGCAACGACTGTTTGCCCGCCAGTTGTT
GTGCCACGCGGTTGGGAATGTAATTCAGCTCCGCCATCGCCGCTTCCACTTTTTCCCGCGTTTTCGCAGA
AACGTGGCTGGCCTGGTTCACCACGCGGGAAACGGTCTGATAAGAGACACCGGCATACTCTGCGACATCG
TATAACGTTACTGGTTTCACATTCACCACCCTGAATTGACTCTCTTCCGGGCGCTATCATGCCATACCGC
GAAAGGTTTTGCGCCATTCGATGGTGTCCGGGATCTCGACGCTCTCCCTTATGCGACTCCTGCATTAGGA
AGCAGCCCAGTAGTAGGTTGAGGCCGTTGAGCACCGCCGCCGCAAGGAATGGTGCATGCAAGGAGATGGC
GCCCAACAGTCCCCCGGCCACGGGGCCTGCCACCATACCCACGCCGAAACAAGCGCTCATGAGCCCGAAG
TGGCGAGCCCGATCTTCCCCATCGGTGATGTCGGCGATATAGGCGCCAGCAACCGCACCTGTGGCGCCGG
TGATGCCGGCCACGATGCGTCCGGCGTAGAGGATCGAGATCTCGATCCCGCGAAATTAATACGACTCACT
ATAGGGGAATTGTGAGCGGATAACAATTCCCCTCTAGAAATAATTTTGTTTAACTTTAAGAAGGAGATAT
ACATATGCAGTATAAACTGGCGCTGAACGGCAAAACCCTGAAAGGCGAAACCACCACCGAAGCGGTGGAT
GCGGCGACCGCGGAAAAAGTGTTTAAACAGTATGCGAACGATAACGGCGTGGATGGCGAATGGACCTATG
ATGATGCGACCAAAACCTTTACCGTGACCGAACTGGTGCCGCGCGGCAGCATTGAAGGCCGCATTCGCGA
AAACCTGAAAGATAGCGGCCTGTTTCTGGAACATCATCATCATCATCATGAAAACCTGTATTTTCAAGGC
AGCGAAAACATGGATCTGAACAAAATTGATGATCTGATGCAAGAAATTACCGAACAGCAAGATATTGCGC
AAGAAATTAGCGAAGCGTTTAGTCAGCGCGTGTGCTTTGGCGATGATTTTGATGAAGATGAACTGATGGC
GGAACTGGAAGAACTGGAACAAGAAGAACTGAACAAAAAAATGACCAATATTCGCCTGCCGAACGTTCCG
AGCAGCAGCCTGCCGGCTCAGCCGAACCGCAAACCGGGCATGAGCAGCACTGCGCGTCGCTCGCGGGCGG
CGAGCAGTCAGCGCGCGGAAGAAGAAGATGATGATATTAAACAGCTGGCGGCGTGGGCGACCTAAGGATC
CGGCTGCTAACAAAGCCCGAAAGGAAGCTGAGTTGGCTGCTGCCACCGCTGAGCAATAACTAGCATAACC
CCTTGGGGCCTCTAAACGGGTCTTGAGGGGTTTTTTGCTGAAAGGAGGAACTATATCCGGATATCCCGCA
AGAGGCCCGGCAGTACCGGCATAACCAAGCCTATGCCTACAGCATCCAGGGTGACGGTGCCGAGGATGAC
GATGAGCGCATTGTTAGATTTCATACACGGTGCCTGACTGCGTTAGCAATTTAACTGTGATAAACTACCG
CATTAAAGCTTATCGATGATAAGCTGTCAAACATGAGAATTCTTGAAGACGAAAGGGCCTCGTGATACGC
CTATTTTTATAGGTTAATGTCATGATAATAATGGTTTCTTAGACGTCAGGTGGCACTTTTCGGGGAAATG
TGCGCGGAACCCCTATTTGTTTATTTTTCTAAATACATTCAAATATGTATCCGCTCATGAGACAATAACC
CTGATAAATGCTTCAATAATATTGAAAAAGGAAGAGTATGAGTATTCAACATTTCCGTGTCGCCCTTATT
CCCTTTTTTGCGGCATTTTGCCTTCCTGTTTTTGCTCACCCAGAAACGCTGGTGAAAGTAAAAGATGCTG
AAGATCAGTTGGGTGCACGAGTGGGTTACATCGAACTGGATCTCAACAGCGGTAAGATCCTTGAGAGTTT
TCGCCCCGAAGAACGTTTTCCAATGATGAGCACTTTTAAAGTTCTGCTATGTGGCGCGGTATTATCCCGT
GTTGACGCCGGGCAAGAGCAACTCGGTCGCCGCATACACTATTCTCAGAATGACTTGGTTGAGTACTCAC
CAGTCACAGAAAAGCATCTTACGGATGGCATGACAGTAAGAGAATTATGCAGTGCTGCCATAACCATGAG
TGATAACACTGCGGCCAACTTACTTCTGACAACGATCGGAGGACCGAAGGAGCTAACCGCTTTTTTGCAC
AACATGGGGGATCATGTAACTCGCCTTGATCGTTGGGAACCGGAGCTGAATGAAGCCATACCAAACGACG
AGCGTGACACCACGATGCCTGCAGCAATGGCAACAACGTTGCGCAAACTATTAACTGGCGAACTACTTAC
TCTAGCTTCCCGGCAACAATTAATAGACTGGATGGAGGCGGATAAAGTTGCAGGACCACTTCTGCGCTCG
GCCCTTCCGGCTGGCTGGTTTATTGCTGATAAATCTGGAGCCGGTGAGCGTGGGTCTCGCGGTATCATTG
CAGCACTGGGGCCAGATGGTAAGCCCTCCCGTATCGTAGTTATCTACACGACGGGGAGTCAGGCAACTAT
GGATGAACGAAATAGACAGATCGCTGAGATAGGTGCCTCACTGATTAAGCATTGGTAACTGTCAGACCAA
GTTTACTCATATATACTTTAGATTGATTTAAAACTTCATTTTTAATTTAAAAGGATCTAGGTGAAGATCC
TTTTTGATAATCTCATGACCAAAATCCCTTAACGTGAGTTTTCGTTCCACTGAGCGTCAGACCCCGTAGA
AAAGATCAAAGGATCTTCTTGAGATCCTTTTTTTCTGCGCGTAATCTGCTGCTTGCAAACAAAAAAACCA
CCGCTACCAGCGGTGGTTTGTTTGCCGGA
