>Addgene plasmid #190783 | GB1-ΔN-CHMP4C(G154C) | depositor partial sequence | sequence record 369674 | Insert
CATATGCAGTATAAACTGGCGCTGAACGGCAAAACCCTGAAAGGCGAAACCACCACCGAAGCGGTGGATG
CGGCGACCGCGGAAAAAGTGTTTAAACAGTATGCGAACGATAACGGCGTGGATGGCGAATGGACCTATGA
TGATGCGACCAAAACCTTTACCGTGACCGAACTGGTGCCGCGCGGCAGCATTGAAGGCCGCATTCGCGAA
AACCTGAAAGATAGCGGCCTGTTTCTGGAACATCATCATCATCATCATGAAAACCTGTATTTTCAAGGCA
GCGAAAACATGGATCTGAACAAAATTGATGATCTGATGCAAGAAATTACCGAACAGCAAGATATTGCGCA
AGAAATTAGCGAAGCGTTTAGTCAGCGCGTGTGCTTTGGCGATGATTTTGATGAAGATGAACTGATGGCG
GAACTGGAAGAACTGGAACAAGAAGAACTGAACAAAAAAATGACCAATATTCGCCTGCCGAACGTTCCGA
GCAGCAGCCTGCCGGCTCAGCCGAACCGCAAACCGGGCATGAGCAGCACTGCGCGTCGCTCGCGGGCGGC
GAGCAGTCAGCGCGCGGAAGAAGAAGATGATGATATTAAACAGCTGGCGGCGTGGGCGACCTAAGGATCC
